Addgene plasmid #148587: pT7-V5-SBP-C1-Hs4EHP-W95AR103LE149L_AE
Purpose: Mammalian Expression of Hs4EHP-W95AR103LE149L
Depositing lab: Elisa Izaurralde. Depositing organization: Max Planck Institute for Developmental Biology. Publication: GIGYF1/2 proteins use auxiliary sequences to selectively bind to 4EHP and repress target mRNA expression. Peter D, Weber R, Sandmeir F, Wohlbold L, Helms S, Bawankar P, Valkov E, Igreja C, Izaurralde E. Genes Dev. 2017 Jun 1;31(11):1147-1161. doi: 10.1101/gad.299420.117. Epub 2017 Jul 11. PubMed 28698298.
Backbone
  Vector backbone: Unknown
  Vector type: Mammalian Expression
Growth in bacteria
  Bacterial resistance: Kanamycin, 50 μg/mL
  Growth temperature: 37°C
  Growth strain: DH5alpha
  Copy number: High Copy
Gene/Insert
  Gene/Insert name: Hs4EHP-W95AR103LE149L (alt name: eIF4E-2)
  Species: H. sapiens (human)
  Entrez Gene: EIF4E2 (a.k.a. 4E-LP, 4EHP, EIF4EL3, IF4e, h4EHP)
  Cloning method: Unknown
Terms and licenses: Academic/Nonprofit Terms; Industry Terms: Not Available to Industry
Depositor comments: ORF extracted from NCBI:NM_004846 or UniProt.: O60573-1 Plasmids from this collection were made available to the research community and donated after the lab closed. Please note that the sequence provided by the depositing laboratory may be theoretical/predicted or based on Sanger sequencing results. There may be discrepancies between sequencing results obtained by Addgene and the depositor sequence. If an Addgene verified sequence is not available, please contact before placing your order to request that our lab fully sequence the plasmid.
How to cite: pT7-V5-SBP-C1-Hs4EHP-W95AR103LE149L_AE was a gift from Elisa Izaurralde (Addgene plasmid # 148587 ; http://n2t.net/addgene:148587 ; RRID:Addgene_148587)
