[The description below was written by a language model from this plasmid's Addgene catalogue record and pLannotate feature annotations shown in this document.]
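Description:
pT7-V5-SBP-C1-Hs4EHP-W95AR103LE149L_AE is a 4.9 kb mammalian expression plasmid encoding a triple point mutant (W95A, R103L, E149L) of human 4EHP (eIF4E-2, gene EIF4E2), the cap-binding eIF4E homologue that acts as a translational repressor. The backbone is recorded as unknown. It is propagated in E. coli through a high-copy ColE1/pUC-type origin and selected with kanamycin. The resistance gene is the Tn5 NeoR/KanR aminoglycoside phosphotransferase, placed behind tandem bacterial (AmpR) and SV40 early promoters and followed by an HSV TK polyadenylation signal. This arrangement gives kanamycin resistance in bacteria and could support G418 selection in mammalian cells. An f1 origin is also present. A few short annotated fragments (HIV-1 LTR, ble, bGH poly(A), SV40 large T) are most likely backbone remnants or partial annotation matches rather than functional parts.

The expression cassette uses the CMV immediate early enhancer and promoter, followed by a T7 promoter that would also permit in vitro transcription with T7 RNA polymerase. The coding region carries an N-terminal V5 epitope tag for immunodetection and a streptavidin-binding peptide (SBP) for affinity capture on streptavidin. Both lie upstream of the 4EHP open reading frame, and an SV40 polyadenylation signal terminates the transcript.

The stated purpose is expression of the mutant protein in mammalian cells. The associated study concerns how GIGYF1/2 proteins selectively bind 4EHP to repress target mRNAs, so the construct fits pull-down and interaction experiments comparing mutant with wild-type 4EHP. The record does not state what each substitution disrupts. The sequence is depositor-supplied and may be theoretical rather than fully verified.
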