Features (pLannotate 1.2.2; 17 found; start..end, strand, type, name):
     61..364     +  enhancer       CMV enhancer: human cytomegalovirus immediate early enhancer
    365..568     +  promoter       CMV promoter: human cytomegalovirus (CMV) immediate early promoter
    564..597     +  LTR            5' LTR (truncated) (fragment): truncated 5' long terminal repeat (LTR) from HIV-1
    613..631     +  promoter       T7 promoter: promoter for bacteriophage T7 RNA polymerase
    668..709     +  CDS            V5 tag: epitope tag from simian virus 5
    731..844     +  CDS            SBP: streptavidin-binding peptide selected from a peptide library; binds streptavidin with nanomolar affinity (Keefe et al., 2001)
    857..1591    +  CDS            EIF4E2: IF4E2_HUMAN - Also known as EIF4EL3. Experimental evidence at protein level: Swiss-Prot protein existence level 1. Recognizes and binds the 7-methylguanosine-containing mRNA cap during an early step in the initiation (PubMed:17368478, PubMed:25624349, PubMed:9582349). Acts as a repressor of translation initiation (PubMed:22751931). In contrast to EIF4E, it is unable to bind eIF4G (EIF4G1, EIF4G2 or EIF4G3), suggesting that it acts by competing with EIF4E and block assembly of eIF4F at the cap (By similarity). In P-bodies, component of a complex that promotes miRNA- mediated translational repre
   1617..1701    +  CDS            large T antigen (fragment): large T antigen from SV40 (simian virus 40)
   1724..1845    +  polyA_signal   SV40 poly(A) signal: SV40 polyadenylation signal
   1879..2307    -  rep_origin     f1 ori (sequence partly withheld): f1 bacteriophage origin of replication; arrow indicates direction of (+) strand synthesis
   2334..2438    +  promoter       AmpR promoter: bla
   2440..2797    +  promoter       SV40 promoter: SV40 enhancer and early promoter
   2832..3626    +  CDS            NeoR/KanR: aminoglycoside phosphotransferase from Tn5; aph(3')-II (or nptII); confers resistance to neomycin, kanamycin, and G418 (Geneticin®)
   3647..3799    +  CDS            ble (fragment): BLE_KLEPN - Experimental evidence at protein level: Swiss-Prot protein existence level 1. Binding protein with a strong affinity to the bleomycin family of antibiotics. Binds to CL990; an antimitotic-antibiotic compound. From Klebsiella pneumoniae.
   3858..3905    +  polyA_signal   HSV TK poly(A) signal: herpes simplex virus thymidine kinase polyadenylation signal (Cole and Stacy, 1985)
   3996..4012    -  polyA_signal   bGH poly(A) signal (fragment): bovine growth hormone polyadenylation signal
   4234..4822    +  rep_origin     ori: high-copy-number ColE1/pMB1/pBR322/pUC origin of replication
>Addgene plasmid #148587 | pT7-V5-SBP-C1-Hs4EHP-W95AR103LE149L_AE | depositor full sequence | sequence record 291035 | Full Sequence
TAGTTATTAATAGTAATCAATTACGGGGTCATTAGTTCATAGCCCATATATGGAGTTCCGCGTTACATAA
CTTACGGTAAATGGCCCGCCTGGCTGACCGCCCAACGACCCCCGCCCATTGACGTCAATAATGACGTATG
TTCCCATAGTAACGCCAATAGGGACTTTCCATTGACGTCAATGGGTGGAGTATTTACGGTAAACTGCCCA
CTTGGCAGTACATCAAGTGTATCATATGCCAAGTACGCCCCCTATTGACGTCAATGACGGTAAATGGCCC
GCCTGGCATTATGCCCAGTACATGACCTTATGGGACTTTCCTACTTGGCAGTACATCTACGTATTAGTCA
TCGCTATTACCATGGTGATGCGGTTTTGGCAGTACATCAATGGGCGTGGATAGCGGTTTGACTCACGGGG
ATTTCCAAGTCTCCACCCCATTGACGTCAATGGGAGTTTGTTTTGGCACCAAAATCAACGGGACTTTCCA
AAATGTCGTAACAACTCCGCCCCATTGACGCAAATGGGCGGTAGGCGTGTACGGTGGGAGGTCTATATAA
GCAGAGCTCTCTGGCTAACTAGAGAACCCACTGCTTACTGGCTTATCGAAATTAATACGACTCACTATAG
GGAGACCCAAGCTCTAGCGCTACCGGTCGCCACCATGGGTAAGCCTATCCCTAACCCTCTCCTCGGTCTC
GATTCTACGCCCGGAAGCGGTAGCGGTACGATGGACGAGAAGACCACCGGCTGGGGGGGCGGCCACGTGG
TGGAGGGCCTGGCCGGCGAGCTGGAGCAGCTGCGGGCCAGGCTGGAGCACCACCCTCAGGGCCAGCGGGA
GCCCAGATCTCGAGCTATGAACAACAAGTTCGACGCTTTGAAAGATGATGACAGTGGGGACCATGATCAG
AATGAAGAAAACAGCACACAGAAAGATGGTGAGAAGGAAAAAACGGAACGAGACAAGAATCAGAGCAGTA
GCAAGAGAAAGGCTGTTGTCCCTGGACCGGCAGAGCATCCCCTGCAGTACAACTACACTTTTTGGTACTC
CAGGAGAACCCCCGGCCGTCCCACGAGCTCACAGAGCTATGAACAGAATATCAAACAGATTGGCACCTTT
GCCTCTGTGGAGCAGTTCGCGAGGTTTTATAGCCACATGGTACTGCCTGGGGACCTGACAGGCCACAGTG
ACTTCCATCTCTTCAAAGAAGGAATTAAACCCATGTGGGAGGATGATGCAAATAAAAATGGTGGCAAGTG
GATTATTCGGCTGCGGAAGGGCTTGGCCTCCCGTTGCTGGCTGAATCTCATTTTGGCCATGCTGGGGGAA
CAGTTCATGGTTGGGGAGGAGATCTGTGGGGCTGTGGTGTCTGTCCGCTTTCAGGAAGACATTATTTCAA
TATGGAATAAGACTGCCAGTGACCAAGCAACCACAGCCCGAATCCGGGACACACTTCGGCGAGTGCTTAA
CCTACCTCCCAACACCATTATGGAATACAAAACTCACACCGACAGCATCAAAATGCCAGGCAGGCTGGGC
CCCCAAAGGCTCCTTTTTCAAAACCTCTGGAAGCCGCGGTTGAATGTGCCATGAGGATCCACCGGATCTA
GATAACTGATCATAATCAGCCATACCACATTTGTAGAGGTTTTACTTGCTTTAAAAAACCTCCCACACCT
CCCCCTGAACCTGAAACATAAAATGAATGCAATTGTTGTTGTTAACTTGTTTATTGCAGCTTATAATGGT
TACAAATAAAGCAATAGCATCACAAATTTCACAAATAAAGCATTTTTTTCACTGCATTCTAGTTGTGGTT
TGTCCAAACTCATCAATGTATCTTAACGCGTAAATTGTAAGCGTTAATATTTTGTTAAAATTCGCGTTAA
ATTTTTGTTAAATCAGCTCATTTTTTAACCAATAGGCCGAAATCGGCAAAATCCCTTATAAATCAAAAGA
ATAGACCGAGATAGGGT
[37 nt withheld, positions 1978-2014]
AAAGAACGTGGACTCCAACGTCAAAGG
[49 nt withheld, positions 2042-2090]
T
[91 nt withheld, positions 2092-2182]
G
[124 nt withheld, positions 2184-2307]
CAGGTGGCACTTTTCGGGGAAATGTGCGCGGAACCCCTATTTGTTTATTTTTCTAAATACATTCAAATAT
GTATCCGCTCATGAGACAATAACCCTGATAAATGCTTCAATAATATTGAAAAAGGAAGAGTCCTGAGGCG
GAAAGAACCAGCTGTGGAATGTGTGTCAGTTAGGGTGTGGAAAGTCCCCAGGCTCCCCAGCAGGCAGAAG
TATGCAAAGCATGCATCTCAATTAGTCAGCAACCAGGTGTGGAAAGTCCCCAGGCTCCCCAGCAGGCAGA
AGTATGCAAAGCATGCATCTCAATTAGTCAGCAACCATAGTCCCGCCCCTAACTCCGCCCATCCCGCCCC
TAACTCCGCCCAGTTCCGCCCATTCTCCGCCCCATGGCTGACTAATTTTTTTTATTTATGCAGAGGCCGA
GGCCGCCTCGGCCTCTGAGCTATTCCAGAAGTAGTGAGGAGGCTTTTTTGGAGGCCTAGGCTTTTGCAAA
GATCGATCAAGAGACAGGATGAGGATCGTTTCGCATGATTGAACAAGATGGATTGCACGCAGGTTCTCCG
GCCGCTTGGGTGGAGAGGCTATTCGGCTATGACTGGGCACAACAGACAATCGGCTGCTCTGATGCCGCCG
TGTTCCGGCTGTCAGCGCAGGGGCGCCCGGTTCTTTTTGTCAAGACCGACCTGTCCGGTGCCCTGAATGA
ACTGCAAGACGAGGCAGCGCGGCTATCGTGGCTGGCCACGACGGGCGTTCCTTGCGCAGCTGTGCTCGAC
GTTGTCACTGAAGCGGGAAGGGACTGGCTGCTATTGGGCGAAGTGCCGGGGCAGGATCTCCTGTCATCTC
ACCTTGCTCCTGCCGAGAAAGTATCCATCATGGCTGATGCAATGCGGCGGCTGCATACGCTTGATCCGGC
TACCTGCCCATTCGACCACCAAGCGAAACATCGCATCGAGCGAGCACGTACTCGGATGGAAGCCGGTCTT
GTCGATCAGGATGATCTGGACGAAGAGCATCAGGGGCTCGCGCCAGCCGAACTGTTCGCCAGGCTCAAGG
CGAGCATGCCCGACGGCGAGGATCTCGTCGTGACCCATGGCGATGCCTGCTTGCCGAATATCATGGTGGA
AAATGGCCGCTTTTCTGGATTCATCGACTGTGGCCGGCTGGGTGTGGCGGACCGCTATCAGGACATAGCG
TTGGCTACCCGTGATATTGCTGAAGAGCTTGGCGGCGAATGGGCTGACCGCTTCCTCGTGCTTTACGGTA
TCGCCGCTCCCGATTCGCAGCGCATCGCCTTCTATCGCCTTCTTGACGAGTTCTTCTGAGCGGGACTCTG
GGGTTCGAAATGACCGACCAAGCGACGCCCAACCTGCCATCACGAGATTTCGATTCCACCGCCGCCTTCT
ATGAAAGGTTGGGCTTCGGAATCGTTTTCCGGGACGCCGGCTGGATGATCCTCCAGCGCGGGGATCTCAT
GCTGGAGTTCTTCGCCCACCCTAGGGGGAGGCTAACTGAAACACGGAAGGAGACAATACCGGAAGGAACC
CGCGCTATGACGGCAATAAAAAGACAGAATAAAACGCACGGTGTTGGGTCGTTTGTTCATAAACGCGGGG
TTCGGTCCCAGGGCTGGCACTCTGTCGATACCCCACCGAGACCCCATTGGGGCCAATACGCCCGCGTTTC
TTCCTTTTCCCCACCCCACCCCCCAAGTTCGGGTGAAGGCCCAGGGCTCGCAGCCAACGTCGGGGCGGCA
GGCCCTGCCATAGCCTCAGGTTACTCATATATACTTTAGATTGATTTAAAACTTCATTTTTAATTTAAAA
GGATCTAGGTGAAGATCCTTTTTGATAATCTCATGACCAAAATCCCTTAACGTGAGTTTTCGTTCCACTG
AGCGTCAGACCCCGTAGAAAAGATCAAAGGATCTTCTTGAGATCCTTTTTTTCTGCGCGTAATCTGCTGC
TTGCAAACAAAAAAACCACCGCTACCAGCGGTGGTTTGTTTGCCGGATCAAGAGCTACCAACTCTTTTTC
CGAAGGTAACTGGCTTCAGCAGAGCGCAGATACCAAATACTGTCCTTCTAGTGTAGCCGTAGTTAGGCCA
CCACTTCAAGAACTCTGTAGCACCGCCTACATACCTCGCTCTGCTAATCCTGTTACCAGTGGCTGCTGCC
AGTGGCGATAAGTCGTGTCTTACCGGGTTGGACTCAAGACGATAGTTACCGGATAAGGCGCAGCGGTCGG
GCTGAACGGGGGGTTCGTGCACACAGCCCAGCTTGGAGCGAACGACCTACACCGAACTGAGATACCTACA
GCGTGAGCTATGAGAAAGCGCCACGCTTCCCGAAGGGAGAAAGGCGGACAGGTATCCGGTAAGCGGCAGG
GTCGGAACAGGAGAGCGCACGAGGGAGCTTCCAGGGGGAAACGCCTGGTATCTTTATAGTCCTGTCGGGT
TTCGCCACCTCTGACTTGAGCGTCGATTTTTGTGATGCTCGTCAGGGGGGCGGAGCCTATGGAAAAACGC
CAGCAACGCGGCCTTTTTACGGTTCCTGGCCTTTTGCTGGCCTTTTGCTCACATGTTCTTTCCTGCGTTA
TCCCCTGATTCTGTGGATAACCGTATTACCGCCATGCAT
